>Addgene plasmid #131208 | pOVC1_L1(GSSSG) | addgene full sequence | sequence record 256978 | Addgene NGS Result
GCAAAATTTAAGCTACAACAAGGCAAGGCTTGACCGACAATTGCATGAAGAATCTGCTTAGGGTTAGGCG
TTTTGCGCTGCTTCGCGATGTACGGGCCAGATATACGCGTTGACATTGATTATTGACTAGTTATTAATAG
TAATCAATTACGGGGTCATTAGTTCATAGCCCATATATGGAGTTCCGCGTTACATAACTTACGGTAAATG
GCCCGCCTGGCTGACCGCCCAACGACCCCCGCCCATTGACGTCAATAATGACGTATGTTCCCATAGTAAC
GCCAATAGGGACTTTCCATTGACGTCAATGGGTGGAGTATTTACGGTAAACTGCCCACTTGGCAGTACAT
CAAGTGTATCATATGCCAAGTACGCCCCCTATTGACGTCAATGACGGTAAATGGCCCGCCTGGCATTATG
CCCAGTACATGACCTTATGGGACTTTCCTACTTGGCAGTACATCTACGTATTAGTCATCGCTATTACCAT
GGTGATGCGGTTTTGGCAGTACATCAATGGGCGTGGATAGCGGTTTGACTCACGGGGATTTCCAAGTCTC
CACCCCATTGACGTCAATGGGAGTTTGTTTTGGCACCAAAATCAACGGGACTTTCCAAAATGTCGTAACA
ACTCCGCCCCATTGACGCAAATGGGCGGTAGGCGTGTACGGTGGGAGGTCTATATAAGCAGAGCTCTCTG
GCTAACTAGAGAACCCACTGCTTACTGGCTTATCGAAATTAATACGACTCACTATAGGGAGACCCAAGCT
GACCATGGCCACCGGTGAATTCGGAAGCTCTAGTGGTGGATCCCCCGGGTAAGTTTAAACCGCTGATCAG
CCTCGACTGTGCCTTCTAGTTGCCAGCCATCTGTTGTTTGCCCCTCCCCCGTGCCTTCCTTGACCCTGGA
AGGTGCCACTCCCACTGTCCTTTCCTAATAAAATGAGGAAATTGCATCGCATTGTCTGAGTAGGTGTCAT
TCTATTCTGGGGGGTGGGGTGGGGCAGGACAGCAAGGGGGAGGATTGGGAAGACAATAGCAGGCATGCTG
GGGATGCGGTGGGCTCTATGGCTTCTGAGGCGGAAAGAACCAGCTGGGGCTCTAGGGGGTATCCCC
[124 nt withheld, positions 1117-1240]
C
[91 nt withheld, positions 1242-1332]
A
[49 nt withheld, positions 1334-1382]
CCTTTGACGTTGGAGTCCACGTTCTTT
[37 nt withheld, positions 1410-1446]
ACCCTATCTCGGTCTATTCTTTTGATTTATAAGGGATTTTGCCGATTTCGGCCTATTGGTTAAAAAATGA
GCTGATTTAACAAAAATTTAACGCGAATTAATTCTGTGGAATGTGTGTCAGTTAGGGTGTGGAAAGTCCC
CAGGCTCCCCAGCAGGCAGAAGTATGCAAAGCATGCATCTCAATTAGTCAGCAACCAGGTGTGGAAAGTC
CCCAGGCTCCCCAGCAGGCAGAAGTATGCAAAGCATGCATCTCAATTAGTCAGCAACCATAGTCCCGCCC
CTAACTCCGCCCATCCCGCCCCTAACTCCGCCCAGTTCCGCCCATTCTCCGCCCCATGGCTGACTAATTT
TTTTTATTTATGCAGAGGCCGAGGCCGCCTCTGCCTCTGAGCTATTCCAGAAGTAGTGAGGAGGCTTTTT
TGGAGGCCTAGGCTTTTGCAAAAAGCTCTCGGGAGCTTGTATATCCATTTTCGGATCTGATCAAGAGACA
GGATGAGGATCGTTTCGCATGATTGAACAAGATGGATTGCACGCAGGTTCTCCGGCCGCTTGGGTGGAGA
GGCTATTCGGCTATGACTGGGCACAACAGACAATCGGCTGCTCTGATGCCGCCGTGTTCCGGCTGTCAGC
GCAGGGGCGCCCGGTTCTTTTTGTCAAGACCGACCTGTCCGGTGCCCTGAATGAACTGCAGGACGAGGCA
GCGCGGCTATCGTGGCTGGCCACGACGGGCGTTCCTTGCGCAGCTGTGCTCGACGTTGTCACTGAAGCGG
GAAGGGACTGGCTGCTATTGGGCGAAGTGCCGGGGCAGGATCTCCTGTCATCTCACCTTGCTCCTGCCGA
GAAAGTATCCATCATGGCTGATGCAATGCGGCGGCTGCATACGCTTGATCCGGCTACCTGCCCATTCGAC
CACCAAGCGAAACATCGCATCGAGCGAGCACGTACTCGGATGGAAGCCGGTCTTGTCGATCAGGATGATC
TGGACGAAGAGCATCAGGGGCTCGCGCCAGCCGAACTGTTCGCCAGGCTCAAGGCGCGCATGCCCGACGG
CGAGGATCTCGTCGTGACCCATGGCGATGCCTGCTTGCCGAATATCATGGTGGAAAATGGCCGCTTTTCT
GGATTCATCGACTGTGGCCGGCTGGGTGTGGCGGACCGCTATCAGGACATAGCGTTGGCTACCCGTGATA
TTGCTGAAGAGCTTGGCGGCGAATGGGCTGACCGCTTCCTCGTGCTTTACGGTATCGCCGCTCCCGATTC
GCAGCGCATCGCCTTCTATCGCCTTCTTGACGAGTTCTTCTGAGCGGGACTCTGGGGTTCGAAATGACCG
ACCAAGCGACGCCCAACCTGCCATCACGAGATTTCGATTCCACCGCCGCCTTCTATGAAAGGTTGGGCTT
CGGAATCGTTTTCCGGGACGCCGGCTGGATGATCCTCCAGCGCGGGGATCTCATGCTGGAGTTCTTCGCC
CACCCCAACTTGTTTATTGCAGCTTATAATGGTTACAAATAAAGCAATAGCATCACAAATTTCACAAATA
AAGCATTTTTTTCACTGCATTCTAGTTGTGGTTTGTCCAAACTCATCAATGTATCTTATCATGTCTGTAT
ACCGTCGACCTCTAGCTAGAGCTTGGCGTAATCATGGTCATAGCTGTTTCCTGTGTGAAATTGTTATCCG
CTCACAATTCCACACAACATACGAGCCGGAAGCATAAAGTGTAAAGCCTGGGGTGCCTAATGAGTGAGCT
AACTCACATTAATTGCGTTGCGCTCACTGCCCGCTTTCCAGTCGGGAAACCTGTCGTGCCAGCTGCATTA
ATGAATCGGCCAACGCGCGGGGAGAGGCGGTTTGCGTATTGGGCGCTCTTCCGCTTCCTCGCTCACTGAC
TCGCTGCGCTCGGTCGTTCGGCTGCGGCGAGCGGTATCAGCTCACTCAAAGGCGGTAATACGGTTATCCA
CAGAATCAGGGGATAACGCAGGAAAGAACATGTGAGCAAAAGGCCAGCAAAAGGCCAGGAACCGTAAAAA
GGCCGCGTTGCTGGCGTTTTTCCATAGGCTCCGCCCCCCTGACGAGCATCACAAAAATCGACGCTCAAGT
CAGAGGTGGCGAAACCCGACAGGACTATAAAGATACCAGGCGTTTCCCCCTGGAAGCTCCCTCGTGCGCT
CTCCTGTTCCGACCCTGCCGCTTACCGGATACCTGTCCGCCTTTCTCCCTTCGGGAAGCGTGGCGCTTTC
TCATAGCTCACGCTGTAGGTATCTCAGTTCGGTGTAGGTCGTTCGCTCCAAGCTGGGCTGTGTGCACGAA
CCCCCCGTTCAGCCCGACCGCTGCGCCTTATCCGGTAACTATCGTCTTGAGTCCAACCCGGTAAGACACG
ACTTATCGCCACTGGCAGCAGCCACTGGTAACAGGATTAGCAGAGCGAGGTATGTAGGCGGTGCTACAGA
GTTCTTGAAGTGGTGGCCTAACTACGGCTACACTAGAAGAACAGTATTTGGTATCTGCGCTCTGCTGAAG
CCAGTTACCTTCGGAAAAAGAGTTGGTAGCTCTTGATCCGGCAAACAAACCACCGCTGGTAGCGGTGGTT
TTTTTGTTTGCAAGCAGCAGATTACGCGCAGAAAAAAAGGATCTCAAGAAGATCCTTTGATCTTTTCTAC
GGGGTCTGACGCTCAGTGGAACGAAAACTCACGTTAAGGGATTTTGGTCATGAGATTATCAAAAAGGATC
TTCACCTAGATCCTTTTAAATTAAAAATGAAGTTTTAAATCAATCTAAAGTATATATGAGTAAACTTGGT
CTGACAGTTACCAATGCTTAATCAGTGAGGCACCTATCTCAGCGATCTGTCTATTTCGTTCATCCATAGT
TGCCTGACTCCCCGTCGTGTAGATAACTACGATACGGGAGGGCTTACCATCTGGCCCCAGTGCTGCAATG
ATACCGCGAGACCCACGCTCACCGGCTCCAGATTTATCAGCAATAAACCAGCCAGCCGGAAGGGCCGAGC
GCAGAAGTGGTCCTGCAACTTTATCCGCCTCCATCCAGTCTATTAATTGTTGCCGGGAAGCTAGAGTAAG
TAGTTCGCCAGTTAATAGTTTGCGCAACGTTGTTGCCATTGCTACAGGCATCGTGGTGTCACGCTCGTCG
TTTGGTATGGCTTCATTCAGCTCCGGTTCCCAACGATCAAGGCGAGTTACATGATCCCCCATGTTGTGCA
AAAAAGCGGTTAGCTCCTTCGGTCCTCCGATCGTTGTCAGAAGTAAGTTGGCCGCAGTGTTATCACTCAT
GGTTATGGCAGCACTGCATAATTCTCTTACTGTCATGCCATCCGTAAGATGCTTTTCTGTGACTGGTGAG
TACTCAACCAAGTCATTCTGAGAATAGTGTATGCGGCGACCGAGTTGCTCTTGCCCGGCGTCAATACGGG
ATAATACCGCGCCACATAGCAGAACTTTAAAAGTGCTCATCATTGGAAAACGTTCTTCGGGGCGAAAACT
CTCAAGGATCTTACCGCTGTTGAGATCCAGTTCGATGTAACCCACTCGTGCACCCAACTGATCTTCAGCA
TCTTTTACTTTCACCAGCGTTTCTGGGTGAGCAAAAACAGGAAGGCAAAATGCCGCAAAAAAGGGAATAA
GGGCGACACGGAAATGTTGAATACTCATACTCTTCCTTTTTCAATATTATTGAAGCATTTATCAGGGTTA
TTGTCTCATGAGCGGATACATATTTGAATGTATTTAGAAAAATAAACAAATAGGGGTTCCGCGCACATTT
CCCCGAAAAGTGCCACCTGACGTCGACGGATCGGGAGATCTCCCGATCCCCTATGGTGCACTCTCAGTAC
AATCTGCTCTGATGCCGCATAGTTAAGCCAGTATCTGCTCCCTGCTTGTGTGTTGGAGGTCGCTGAGTAG
TGCGCGA
Features (pLannotate 1.2.2; 19 found; start..end, strand, type, name):
    112..491     +  enhancer       CMV enhancer: human cytomegalovirus immediate early enhancer
    492..695     +  promoter       CMV promoter: human cytomegalovirus (CMV) immediate early promoter
    691..724     +  LTR            5' LTR (truncated) (fragment): truncated 5' long terminal repeat (LTR) from HIV-1
    740..758     +  promoter       T7 promoter: promoter for bacteriophage T7 RNA polymerase
    847..1071    +  polyA_signal   bGH poly(A) signal: bovine growth hormone polyadenylation signal
   1075..1096    +  promoter       SV40 promoter (fragment): SV40 enhancer and early promoter
   1117..1545    +  rep_origin     f1 ori (sequence partly withheld): f1 bacteriophage origin of replication; arrow indicates direction of (+) strand synthesis
   1559..1888    +  promoter       SV40 promoter: SV40 enhancer and early promoter
   1955..2746    +  CDS            neo: KKA2_KLEPN - Also known as kan, nptII. Experimental evidence at protein level: Swiss-Prot protein existence level 1. Resistance to kanamycin, neomycin, paromomycin, ribostamycin, butirosin and gentamicin B. From Klebsiella pneumoniae.
   2770..2928    +  CDS            ble (fragment): BLE_KLEPN - Experimental evidence at protein level: Swiss-Prot protein existence level 1. Binding protein with a strong affinity to the bleomycin family of antibiotics. Binds to CL990; an antimitotic-antibiotic compound. From Klebsiella pneumoniae.
   2923..3044    +  polyA_signal   SV40 poly(A) signal: SV40 polyadenylation signal
   3117..3133    -  protein_bind   lac operator: The lac repressor binds to the lac operator to inhibit transcription in E. coli. This inhibition can be relieved by adding lactose or isopropyl-β-D-thiogalactopyranoside (IPTG). lac repressor encoded by lacI
   3141..3171    -  promoter       lac promoter: promoter for the E. coli lac operon
   3186..3207    -  protein_bind   CAP binding site: CAP binding activates transcription in the presence of cAMP. E. coli catabolite activator protein
   3220..3312    -  CDS            lacI (fragment): lac repressor; lacI; The lac repressor binds to the lac operator to inhibit transcription in E. coli. This inhibition can be relieved by adding lactose or isopropyl-β-D-thiogalactopyranoside (IPTG).
   3495..4083    -  rep_origin     ori: high-copy-number ColE1/pMB1/pBR322/pUC origin of replication
   4254..5114    -  CDS            AmpR: β-lactamase; bla; confers resistance to ampicillin, carbenicillin, and related antibiotics
   5115..5219    -  promoter       AmpR promoter: bla
   5278..5330    -  misc_feature   bom (fragment): basis of mobility region from pBR322
