[The description below was written by a language model from this plasmid's Addgene catalogue record and pLannotate feature annotations shown in this document.]
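Description:
pOVC1_L1(GSSSG) is a mammalian expression cloning vector built on the pcDNA3.1(-) backbone. It belongs to a vector library designed for the rapid, modular assembly of light-controlled protein-protein interaction constructs. It is propagated in E. coli through a high-copy ColE1/pUC-type origin with ampicillin selection (AmpR, β-lactamase, under its own promoter). It also carries an f1 origin, which allows single-stranded DNA production. For selection in mammalian cells, an SV40 enhancer/early promoter drives the neomycin phosphotransferase gene (neo), followed by an SV40 polyadenylation signal, so stable transfectants can be selected with G418.

The expression unit consists of the human CMV immediate-early enhancer and promoter, a T7 promoter just downstream, a short cloning region, and the bovine growth hormone polyadenylation signal. The insert is a 51 bp synthetic cassette placed between EcoRI and BamHI sites, both of which are retained. According to the record, this is an "A-B-C" cassette: three consecutive insertion positions, with the short flexible GSSSG linker (L1) already occupying the central site B. This suggests that sites A and C are intended to receive protein-coding modules that would be joined through the linker into one CMV-driven fusion, although the record does not specify which domains are intended or how they are inserted. The annotation software did not call the small cassette as a feature; it lies in the unannotated gap between the T7 promoter and the bGH poly(A) signal. Several short fragment hits in the table (a truncated HIV-1 LTR, ble, lacI, bom and an SV40 promoter fragment) look like backbone remnants or chance similarity matches rather than functional elements.
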