Addgene plasmid #131208: pOVC1_L1(GSSSG)
Purpose: Cloning vector containing A-B-C casette with linker L1 in site B
Depositing lab: Harald Janovjak. Depositing organization: Monash University. Publication: Engineering Strategy and Vector Library for the Rapid Generation of Modular Light-Controlled Protein-Protein Interactions. Tichy AM, Gerrard EJ, Legrand JMD, Hobbs RM, Janovjak H. J Mol Biol. 2019 May 29. pii: S0022-2836(19)30317-1. doi: 10.1016/j.jmb.2019.05.033. PubMed 31150735.
Backbone
  Vector backbone: pcDNA3.1-
  Backbone manufacturer: Invitrogen
  Backbone size w/o insert (bp): 5318
  Vector type: Mammalian Expression
  Selectable markers: Neomycin (select with G418)
Growth in bacteria
  Bacterial resistance: Ampicillin, 100 μg/mL
  Growth temperature: 37°C
  Growth strain: DH5alpha
  Copy number: High Copy
Gene/Insert
  Gene/Insert name: GSSSG linker
  Species: Synthetic
  Insert size (bp): 51
  Promoter: CMV
  Cloning method: Restriction Enzyme; 5′ cloning site EcoRI (not destroyed); 3′ cloning site BamHI (not destroyed)
  Sequencing primers: 5′ CMV_F (CGCAAATGGGCGGTAGGCGTG); 3′ pcDNA_R (CAACAGATGGCTGGCAAC)
Terms and licenses: Academic/Nonprofit Terms; Industry Terms: Not Available to Industry
How to cite: pOVC1_L1(GSSSG) was a gift from Harald Janovjak (Addgene plasmid # 131208 ; http://n2t.net/addgene:131208 ; RRID:Addgene_131208)
