>Addgene plasmid #131208 | pOVC1_L1(GSSSG) | depositor partial sequence | sequence record 251473 | pOVC1_L1(GSSSG)
ACCATGGCCACCGGTGAATTCGGAAGCTCTAGTGGTGGATCCCCCGGGTAA
